>Addgene plasmid #108135 | mCherry-FKBP-SAC1-HLx6 | addgene full sequence | sequence record 207721 | Addgene NGS Result
TAGTTATTAATAGTAATCAATTACGGGGTCATTAGTTCATAGCCCATATATGGAGTTCCGCGTTACATAA
CTTACGGTAAATGGCCCGCCTGGCTGACCGCCCAACGACCCCCGCCCATTGACGTCAATAATGACGTATG
TTCCCATAGTAACGCCAATAGGGACTTTCCATTGACGTCAATGGGTGGAGTATTTACGGTAAACTGCCCA
CTTGGCAGTACATCAAGTGTATCATATGCCAAGTACGCCCCCTATTGACGTCAATGACGGTAAATGGCCC
GCCTGGCATTATGCCCAGTACATGACCTTATGGGACTTTCCTACTTGGCAGTACATCTACGTATTAGTCA
TCGCTATTACCATGGTGATGCGGTTTTGGCAGTACATCAATGGGCGTGGATAGCGGTTTGACTCACGGGG
ATTTCCAAGTCTCCACCCCATTGACGTCAATGGGAGTTTGTTTTGGCACCAAAATCAACGGGACTTTCCA
AAATGTCGTAACAACTCCGCCCCATTGACGCAAATGGGCGGTAGGCGTGTACGGTGGGAGGTCTATATAA
GCAGAGCTGGTTTAGTGAACCGTCAGATCCGCTAGCGCTACCGGTCGCCACCATGGTGAGCAAGGGCGAG
GAGGATAACATGGCCATCATCAAGGAGTTCATGCGCTTCAAGGTGCACATGGAGGGCTCCGTGAACGGCC
ACGAGTTCGAGATCGAGGGCGAGGGCGAGGGCCGCCCCTACGAGGGCACCCAGACCGCCAAGCTGAAGGT
GACCAAGGGTGGCCCCCTGCCCTTCGCCTGGGACATCCTGTCCCCTCAGTTCATGTACGGCTCCAAGGCC
TACGTGAAGCACCCCGCCGACATCCCCGACTACTTGAAGCTGTCCTTCCCCGAGGGCTTCAAGTGGGAGC
GCGTGATGAACTTCGAGGACGGCGGCGTGGTGACCGTGACCCAGGACTCCTCCCTGCAGGACGGCGAGTT
CATCTACAAGGTGAAGCTGCGCGGCACCAACTTCCCCTCCGACGGCCCCGTAATGCAGAAGAAGACCATG
GGCTGGGAGGCCTCCTCCGAGCGGATGTACCCCGAGGACGGCGCCCTGAAGGGCGAGATCAAGCAGAGGC
TGAAGCTGAAGGACGGCGGCCACTACGACGCTGAGGTCAAGACCACCTACAAGGCCAAGAAGCCCGTGCA
GCTGCCCGGCGCCTACAACGTCAACATCAAGTTGGACATCACCTCCCACAACGAGGACTACACCATCGTG
GAACAGTACGAACGCGCCGAGGGCCGCCACTCCACCGGCGGCATGGACGAGCTGTACAAGTCCGGACTCA
GATCTCGAAGCGCGGCCGCGGGAGCAGGAGGAGCAGCTCGAGCGGCGCTGGGAGTGCAGGTGGAAACCAT
CTCCCCAGGAGACGGGCGCACCTTCCCCAAGCGCGGCCAGACCTGCGTGGTGCACTACACCGGGATGCTT
GAAGATGGAAAGAAATTTGATTCCTCCCGGGACAGAAACAAGCCCTTTAAGTTTATGCTAGGCAAGCAGG
AGGTGATCCGAGGCTGGGAAGAAGGGGTTGCCCAGATGAGTGTGGGTCAGAGAGCCAAACTGACTATATC
TCCAGATTATGCCTATGGTGCCACTGGGCACCCAGGCATCATCCCACCACATGCCACTCTCGTCTTCGAT
GTGGAGCTTCTAAAACTGGAAAGTGCTGGTGGTAGTGCTGGTGGTAGTGCTGGTGGTAGTGCTGGTGGTA
GTGCTGGTGGTCCGCGAGCTCAAGCTTCGAATTCTGCAATGGCGACGGCGGCCTACGAGCAGCTGAAGCT
GCATATCACACCTGAAAAATTTTATGTGGAAGCTTGTGATGATGGAGCAGATGACGTACTTACCATTGAC
CGTGTGTCCACAGAGGTTACCCTTGCAGTCAAGAAAGATGTTCCTCCTTCAGCTGTCACAAGACCAATAT
TTGGTATACTGGGCACAATCCATCTGGTGGCAGGTAATTATCTTATAGTCATTACCAAAAAGATAAAAGT
AGGTGAATTTTTCAGTCATGTAGTCTGGAAAGCAACAGATTTTGATGTCCTTTCTTATAAGAAGACAATG
TTGCACTTAACTGATATTCAGTTACAAGATAATAAAACCTTCCTAGCGATGCTAAACCATGTCTTGAATG
TGGATGGATTTTACTTTTCAACAACATATGATTTGACCCATACTTTGCAGCGGCTATCCAACACTAGTCC
TGAATTCCAAGAAATGAGTCTCTTGGAAAGGGCAGATCAGCGGTTTGTATGGAATGGTCATCTTCTAAGA
GAACTTTCTGCACAGCCAGAGGTTCATCGGTTTGCCCTTCCAGTGTTACATGGCTTTATTACCATGCATT
CATGTTCTATTAATGGAAAATACTTTGATTGGATTCTCATCTCGAGGAGGAGCTGTTTCAGAGCTGGTGT
GCGCTATTATGTAAGAGGAATTGATTCGGAAGGCCATGCAGCTAACTTTGTAGAAACAGAACAAATTGTG
CACTACAATGGGAGCAAAGCTTCGTTTGTACAGACTCGAGGATCAATACCTGTTTTCTGGTCCCAAAGAC
CAAACCTCAAGTACAAACCACTGCCACAGATCAGCAAAGTAGCAAATCACATGGACGGTTTCCAAAGGCA
TTTTGATTCCCAAGTAATTATTTATGGAAAACAAGTTATAATCAATCTGATTAACCAGAAGGGCTCGGAG
AAGCCACTTGAGCAGACATTTGCAACAATGGTGTCTTCCTTGGGAAGTGGAATGATGAGATACATTGCCT
TTGACTTCCATAAGGAATGTAAAAATATGAGATGGGATCGACTAAGTATTTTATTGGATCAGGTAGCAGA
AATGCAAGATGAATTAAGTTATTTTCTAGTGGACTCTGCTGGCCAGGTGGTGGCAAACCAGGAAGGCGTG
TTCCGAAGCAATTGCATGGATTGTCTAGATAGAACCAATGTGATCCAGAGTTTGTTAGCTCGTCGTTCAC
TTCAGGCCCAACTTCAGAGACTAGGAGTTTTGCATGTGGGACAAAAGCTTGAAGAACAAGATGAATTTGA
GAAGATTTTCAAAAATGCCTGGGCTGACAACGCAAATGCTTGTGCCAAGCAATATGCGGGAACTGGTGCC
TTGAAGACTGACTTTACCAGAACTGGAAAGAGAACTCATTTGGGACTTATAATGGATGGCTGGAACTCAA
TGATACGATATTATAAGAACAACTTTTCCGATGGATTTAGACAAGATTCCATAGACTTATTTCTTGGAAA
CTATTCAGTGGATGAATTAGAATCTCATAGTCCTTTAAGTGTTCCAAGGGACTGGAAAGAAGCCGCTGCT
AGAGAAGCTGCCGCAAGAGAGGCCGCAGCCAGAGAGGCTGCTGCCAGGGAAGCAGCAGCTCGGGAAGCCG
CAGCACGCTTCCTGGCTTTGCCTATTATCATGGTTGTTGCCTTTTCAATGTGCATTATCTGTTTGCTTAT
GGCTGGTGACACTTGGACAGAAACACTGGCCTATGTGCTCTTCTGGGGAGTTGCAAGCATTGGAACATTT
TTTATCATTCTTTACAATGGCAAAGATTTTGTCGATGCTCCCAGACTGGTCCAGAAAGAAAAGATAGACT
GAAGATAACTGATCATAATCAGCCATACCACATTTGTAGAGGTTTTACTTGCTTTAAAAAACCTCCCACA
CCTCCCCCTGAACCTGAAACATAAAATGAATGCAATTGTTGTTGTTAACTTGTTTATTGCAGCTTATAAT
GGTTACAAATAAAGCAATAGCATCACAAATTTCACAAATAAAGCATTTTTTTCACTGCATTCTAGTTGTG
GTTTGTCCAAACTCATCAATGTATCTTAACGCGTAAATTGTAAGCGTTAATATTTTGTTAAAATTCGCGT
TAAATTTTTGTTAAATCAGCTCATTTTTTAACCAATAGGCCGAAATCGGCAAAATCCCTTATAAATCAAA
AGAATAGACCGAGATAGGGT
[37 nt withheld, positions 4011-4047]
AAAGAACGTGGACTCCAACGTCAAAGG
[49 nt withheld, positions 4075-4123]
T
[91 nt withheld, positions 4125-4215]
G
[124 nt withheld, positions 4217-4340]
CAGGTGGCACTTTTCGGGGAAATGTGCGCGGAACCCCTATTTGTTTATTTTTCTAAATACATTCAAATAT
GTATCCGCTCATGAGACAATAACCCTGATAAATGCTTCAATAATATTGAAAAAGGAAGAGTCCTGAGGCG
GAAAGAACCAGCTGTGGAATGTGTGTCAGTTAGGGTGTGGAAAGTCCCCAGGCTCCCCAGCAGGCAGAAG
TATGCAAAGCATGCATCTCAATTAGTCAGCAACCAGGTGTGGAAAGTCCCCAGGCTCCCCAGCAGGCAGA
AGTATGCAAAGCATGCATCTCAATTAGTCAGCAACCATAGTCCCGCCCCTAACTCCGCCCATCCCGCCCC
TAACTCCGCCCAGTTCCGCCCATTCTCCGCCCCATGGCTGACTAATTTTTTTTATTTATGCAGAGGCCGA
GGCCGCCTCGGCCTCTGAGCTATTCCAGAAGTAGTGAGGAGGCTTTTTTGGAGGCCTAGGCTTTTGCAAA
GATCGATCAAGAGACAGGATGAGGATCGTTTCGCATGATTGAACAAGATGGATTGCACGCAGGTTCTCCG
GCCGCTTGGGTGGAGAGGCTATTCGGCTATGACTGGGCACAACAGACAATCGGCTGCTCTGATGCCGCCG
TGTTCCGGCTGTCAGCGCAGGGGCGCCCGGTTCTTTTTGTCAAGACCGACCTGTCCGGTGCCCTGAATGA
ACTGCAAGACGAGGCAGCGCGGCTATCGTGGCTGGCCACGACGGGCGTTCCTTGCGCAGCTGTGCTCGAC
GTTGTCACTGAAGCGGGAAGGGACTGGCTGCTATTGGGCGAAGTGCCGGGGCAGGATCTCCTGTCATCTC
ACCTTGCTCCTGCCGAGAAAGTATCCATCATGGCTGATGCAATGCGGCGGCTGCATACGCTTGATCCGGC
TACCTGCCCATTCGACCACCAAGCGAAACATCGCATCGAGCGAGCACGTACTCGGATGGAAGCCGGTCTT
GTCGATCAGGATGATCTGGACGAAGAGCATCAGGGGCTCGCGCCAGCCGAACTGTTCGCCAGGCTCAAGG
CGAGCATGCCCGACGGCGAGGATCTCGTCGTGACCCATGGCGATGCCTGCTTGCCGAATATCATGGTGGA
AAATGGCCGCTTTTCTGGATTCATCGACTGTGGCCGGCTGGGTGTGGCGGACCGCTATCAGGACATAGCG
TTGGCTACCCGTGATATTGCTGAAGAGCTTGGCGGCGAATGGGCTGACCGCTTCCTCGTGCTTTACGGTA
TCGCCGCTCCCGATTCGCAGCGCATCGCCTTCTATCGCCTTCTTGACGAGTTCTTCTGAGCGGGACTCTG
GGGTTCGAAATGACCGACCAAGCGACGCCCAACCTGCCATCACGAGATTTCGATTCCACCGCCGCCTTCT
ATGAAAGGTTGGGCTTCGGAATCGTTTTCCGGGACGCCGGCTGGATGATCCTCCAGCGCGGGGATCTCAT
GCTGGAGTTCTTCGCCCACCCTAGGGGGAGGCTAACTGAAACACGGAAGGAGACAATACCGGAAGGAACC
CGCGCTATGACGGCAATAAAAAGACAGAATAAAACGCACGGTGTTGGGTCGTTTGTTCATAAACGCGGGG
TTCGGTCCCAGGGCTGGCACTCTGTCGATACCCCACCGAGACCCCATTGGGGCCAATACGCCCGCGTTTC
TTCCTTTTCCCCACCCCACCCCCCAAGTTCGGGTGAAGGCCCAGGGCTCGCAGCCAACGTCGGGGCGGCA
GGCCCTGCCATAGCCTCAGGTTACTCATATATACTTTAGATTGATTTAAAACTTCATTTTTAATTTAAAA
GGATCTAGGTGAAGATCCTTTTTGATAATCTCATGACCAAAATCCCTTAACGTGAGTTTTCGTTCCACTG
AGCGTCAGACCCCGTAGAAAAGATCAAAGGATCTTCTTGAGATCCTTTTTTTCTGCGCGTAATCTGCTGC
TTGCAAACAAAAAAACCACCGCTACCAGCGGTGGTTTGTTTGCCGGATCAAGAGCTACCAACTCTTTTTC
CGAAGGTAACTGGCTTCAGCAGAGCGCAGATACCAAATACTGTTCTTCTAGTGTAGCCGTAGTTAGGCCA
CCACTTCAAGAACTCTGTAGCACCGCCTACATACCTCGCTCTGCTAATCCTGTTACCAGTGGCTGCTGCC
AGTGGCGATAAGTCGTGTCTTACCGGGTTGGACTCAAGACGATAGTTACCGGATAAGGCGCAGCGGTCGG
GCTGAACGGGGGGTTCGTGCACACAGCCCAGCTTGGAGCGAACGACCTACACCGAACTGAGATACCTACA
GCGTGAGCTATGAGAAAGCGCCACGCTTCCCGAAGGGAGAAAGGCGGACAGGTATCCGGTAAGCGGCAGG
GTCGGAACAGGAGAGCGCACGAGGGAGCTTCCAGGGGGAAACGCCTGGTATCTTTATAGTCCTGTCGGGT
TTCGCCACCTCTGACTTGAGCGTCGATTTTTGTGATGCTCGTCAGGGGGGCGGAGCCTATGGAAAAACGC
CAGCAACGCGGCCTTTTTACGGTTCCTGGCCTTTTGCTGGCCTTTTGCTCACATGTTCTTTCCTGCGTTA
TCCCCTGATTCTGTGGATAACCGTATTACCGCCATGCAT
Features (pLannotate 1.2.2; 17 found; start..end, strand, type, name):
     61..364     +  enhancer       CMV enhancer: human cytomegalovirus immediate early enhancer
    365..568     +  promoter       CMV promoter: human cytomegalovirus (CMV) immediate early promoter
    613..1320    +  CDS            mCherry: mCherry is a basic (constitutively fluorescent) red fluorescent protein published in 2004, derived from Discosoma sp.. It is reported to be a very rapidly-maturing monomer with low acid sensitivity.
   1321..1338    +  misc_feature   MCS (fragment): multiple cloning site
   1379..1701    +  CDS            FKBP (fragment): human FK506-binding protein FKBP12
   1765..1788    +  misc_feature   MCS (fragment): multiple cloning site
   1789..3639    +  CDS            SACM1L: SAC1_HUMAN - Also known as KIAA0851 From Homo sapiens (Human).
   3650..3734    +  CDS            large T antigen (fragment): large T antigen from SV40 (simian virus 40)
   3757..3878    +  polyA_signal   SV40 poly(A) signal: SV40 polyadenylation signal
   3912..4340    -  rep_origin     f1 ori (sequence partly withheld): f1 bacteriophage origin of replication; arrow indicates direction of (+) strand synthesis
   4367..4471    +  promoter       AmpR promoter: bla
   4473..4830    +  promoter       SV40 promoter: SV40 enhancer and early promoter
   4865..5659    +  CDS            NeoR/KanR: aminoglycoside phosphotransferase from Tn5; aph(3')-II (or nptII); confers resistance to neomycin, kanamycin, and G418 (Geneticin®)
   5680..5832    +  CDS            ble (fragment): BLE_KLEPN - Experimental evidence at protein level: Swiss-Prot protein existence level 1. Binding protein with a strong affinity to the bleomycin family of antibiotics. Binds to CL990; an antimitotic-antibiotic compound. From Klebsiella pneumoniae.
   5891..5938    +  polyA_signal   HSV TK poly(A) signal: herpes simplex virus thymidine kinase polyadenylation signal (Cole and Stacy, 1985)
   6029..6045    -  polyA_signal   bGH poly(A) signal (fragment): bovine growth hormone polyadenylation signal
   6267..6855    +  rep_origin     ori: high-copy-number ColE1/pMB1/pBR322/pUC origin of replication
