[The description below was written by a language model from this plasmid's Addgene catalogue record and pLannotate feature annotations shown in this document.]
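Description:
mCherry-FKBP-SAC1-HLx6 is a mammalian expression plasmid of about 7 kb built on the pmCherry-C1 backbone. It is maintained in E. coli at high copy through a ColE1/pUC-type origin and selected with kanamycin. The single NeoR/KanR (Tn5 aminoglycoside phosphotransferase) gene sits behind tandem bacterial (bla) and SV40 early promoters and is followed by an HSV TK polyadenylation signal, so it also confers G418 resistance in mammalian cells. An f1 origin is present as well. The short annotated fragments of SV40 large T antigen, ble and bGH poly(A) appear to be backbone remnants rather than functional parts.

The payload is one open reading frame driven by the CMV immediate-early enhancer and promoter and terminated by the SV40 poly(A) signal. It encodes mCherry at the N-terminus, followed by human FKBP12 (FKBP1A residues 3-108), a flexible [GGSA]4GG linker, and human SACM1L (SAC1), the phosphoinositide phosphatase that degrades PtdIns4P. SAC1 is split after residue 520, and six EAAAR repeats are inserted before residues 521-587. This repeat is a helical linker motif (hence "HLx6") and lengthens the connection between the N-terminal portion of the protein and its C-terminal region. The insert also carries a Y434F change relative to the reference sequence, which the depositor describes as common and without effect on function.

The stated purpose is a "recruitable SAC1 with extended linker". FKBP is typically used for chemically induced dimerization with an FRB-tagged partner, which is not part of this plasmid, while mCherry allows the fusion to be followed by fluorescence. The associated study examined where SAC1 acts on PtdIns4P, in the endoplasmic reticulum versus donor membranes.
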