Addgene plasmid #108135: mCherry-FKBP-SAC1-HLx6
Purpose: Recruitable SAC1 with extended linker
Depositing lab: Gerry Hammond. Depositing organization: University of Pittsburgh (University, School of Medicine, and Cancer Institute). Publication: SAC1 degrades its lipid substrate PtdIns4P in the endoplasmic reticulum to maintain a steep chemical gradient with donor membranes. Zewe JP, Wills RC, Sangappa S, Goulden BD, Hammond GR. Elife. 2018 Feb 20;7. pii: 35588. doi: 10.7554/eLife.35588. 35588 PubMed 29461204.
Backbone
  Vector backbone: pmCherry-C1
  Vector type: Mammalian Expression
Growth in bacteria
  Bacterial resistance: Kanamycin, 50 μg/mL
  Growth temperature: 37°C
  Growth strain: DH5alpha
  Copy number: High Copy
Gene/Insert
  Gene/Insert name: mCherry:FKBP1A(3-108):[GGSA]4GG:SACM1L(1-520):[EAAAR]6:SACM1L(521-587)
  Species: H. sapiens (human)
  Mutation: SACM1L(1-520):[EAAAR]6:SACM1L(521-587)
  Entrez Gene: SACM1L (a.k.a. SAC1)
  Promoter: CMV
  Cloning method: Gibson Cloning
Terms and licenses: Academic/Nonprofit Terms; Industry Terms: Not Available to Industry
Depositor comments: Note: The Sac1 insert contains a Y434F mutation compared to the closest reference sequence (NP_054735.3). The depositor has noted that this is a common point mutation that does not affect plasmid function.
How to cite: mCherry-FKBP-SAC1-HLx6 was a gift from Gerry Hammond (Addgene plasmid # 108135 ; http://n2t.net/addgene:108135 ; RRID:Addgene_108135)
